>Addgene plasmid #147239 | pAc5.1B-lambdaN-HA-CeNot1_P | depositor full sequence | sequence record 289686 | Full Sequence
CTTCAAGGAATTAATTCTATATTCTAAAAACACAAATGATACTTCTAAAAAAAATCATGAATGGCATCAA
CTCTGAATCAAATCTTTGCAGATGCACCTACTTCTCATTTCCACTGTCACATCATTTTTCCAGATCTCGC
TGCCTGTTATGTGGCCCACAAACCAAGACACGTTTTATGGCCATTAAAGCTGGCTGATCGTCGCCAAACA
CCAAATACATATCAATATGTACATTCGAGAAAGAAGCGATCAAAGAAGCGTCTTCGGGCGAGTAGGAGAA
TGCGGAGGAGAAGGAGAACGAGCTGATCTAGTATCTCTCCACAATCCAATGCCAACTGACCAACTGGCCA
TATTCGGAGCAATTTGAAGCCAATTTCCATCGCCTGGCGATCGCTCCATTCTTGGCTATATGTTTTTCAC
CGTTCCCGGGGCCATTTTCAAAGACTCGTCGGTAAGATAAGATTGTGTCACTCGCTGTCTCTCTTCATTT
GTCGAAGAATGCTGAGGAATTTCGCGATGACGTCGGCGAGTATTTTGAAGAATGAGAATAATTTGTATTT
ATACGAAAATCAGTTAGTGGAATTTTCTACAAAAACATGTTATCTATAGATAATTTTGTTGCAAAATATG
TTGACTATGACAAAGATTGTATGTATATACCTTTAATGTATTCTCATTTTCTTATGTATTTATAATGGCA
ATGATGATACTGATGATATTTTAAGATGATGCCAGACCACAGGCTGATTTCTGCGTCTTTTGCCGAACGC
AGTGCATGTGCGGTTGTTGTTTTTTGGAATAGTTTCAATTTTCGGACTGTCCGCTTTGATTTCAGTTTCT
TGGCTTATTCAAAAAGCAAAGTAAAGCCAAAAAAGCGAGATGGCAATACCAAATGCGGCAAAACGGTAGT
GGAAGGAAAGGGGTGCGGGGCAGCGGAAGGAAGGGTGGGGCGGGGCGTGGCGGGGTCTGTGGCTGGGCGC
GACGTCACCGACGTTGGAGCCACTCCTTTGACCATGTGTGCGTGTGTGTATTATTCGTGTCTCGCCACTC
GCCGGTTGTTTTTTTCTTTTTATCTCGCTCTCTCTAGCGCCATCTCGTACGCATGCTCAACGCACCGCAT
GTTGCCGTGTCCTTTATGCGTCATTTTGGCTCGAAATAGGCAATTATTTAAACAAAGATTAGTCAACGAA
AACGCTAAAATAAATAAGTCTACAATATGGTTACTTATTGCCATGTGTGTGCAGCCAACGATAGCAACAA
AAGCAACAACACAGTGGCTTTCCCTCTTTCACTTTTTGTTTGCAAGCGCGTGCGAGCAAGACGGCACGAC
CGGCAAACGCAATTACGCTGACAAAGAGCAGACGAAGTTTTGGCCGAAAAACATCAAGGCGCCTGATACG
AATGCATTTGCAATAACAATTGCGATATTTAATATTGTTTATGAAGCTGTTTGACTTCAAAACACACAAA
AAAAAAAATAAAACAAATTATTTGAAAGAGAATTAGGAATCGGACAGCTTATCGTTACGGGCTAACAGCA
CACCGAGACGAAATAGCTTACCTGACGTCACAGCCTCTGGAAGAACTGCCGCCAAGCAGAGAGAGAGAGA
AAAAGAGGGAGAGCAGCTTAGACCGCATGTGCTTGTGTGTGAGGCGTCTCTCTCTTCGTCTCCTGTTTGC
GCAAACGCATAGACTGCACTGAGAAAATCGATTACCTATTTTTTATGAATGAATATTTGCACTATTACTA
TTCAAAACTATTAAGATAGCAATCACATTCAATAGCCAAATACTATACCACCTGAGCGATGCAACGAAAT
GATCAATTTGAGCAAAAATGCTGCATATTTAGGACGGCATCATTATAGAAATGCTTCTTGCTGTGTACTT
TTCTCTCGTCTGGCAGCTGTTTCGCCGTTATTGTTAAAACCGGCTTAAGTTAGGTGTGTTTTCTACGACT
AGTGATGCCCCTACTAGAAGATGTGTGTTGCACAAATGTCCCTGAATAACCAATTTGAAGTGCAGATAGC
AGTAAACGTAAGCTAATATGAATATTATTTAACTGTAATGTTTTAATATCGCTGGACATTACTAATAAAC
CCACTATAAACACATGTACATATGTATGTTTTGGCATACAATGAGTAGTTGGGGAAAAAATGTGTAAAAG
CACCGTGACCATCACAGCATAAAGATAACCAGCTGAAGTATCGAATATGAGTAACCCCCAAATTGAATCA
CATGCCGCAACTGATAGGACCCATGGAAGTACACTCTTCATGGCGATATACAAGACACACACAAGCACGA
ACACCCAGTTGCGGAGGAAATTCTCCGTAAATGAAAACCCAATCGGCGAACAATTCATACCCATATATGG
TAAAAGTTTTGAACGCGACTTGAGAGCGGAGAGCATTGCGGCTGATAAGGTTTTAGCGCTAAGCGGGCTT
TATAAAACGGGCTGCGGGACCAGTTTTCATATCACTACCGTTTGAGTTCTTGTGCTGTGTGGATACTCCT
CCCGACACAAAGCCGCTCCATCAGCCAGCAGTCGTCTAATCCAGAGACCCCGGATCGGGGTACCAACATG
GACGCACAAACACGACGACGTGAGCGTCGCGCTGAGAAACAAGCTCAATGGAAAGCTGCAAACGGTGGAT
CTCCTCCACATATGGCTTACCCATACGATGTTCCAGATTACGCTCCTCCAAGCTTAATGCATTCAACTTC
AGGGTTGGCCCCCGTTTTTCGTGTGGAGGAAAATCATATGATTCGGAATCGAGAGAATTTGGAGAGACCT
ATCTCCAAAAAAGGCACCATCACGCTTTTGTCGAAAATGCCGATGGGATTCGTGTTGAATAGTTGCTCTT
GTGCTTATATCGACAATCTTCTTGCTCATAGCAGTATTCATCGTGTGAAACCTCACTCGTTCATGATTCA
GCGTCTCGTAGTCATTTGTGGTCGTTCATCACCATCATTGCCAAATCATGCAGCCAATATCATTCTCTCT
GCATTCAATTTCTGTCAAATCGAAGCACCGGCGAAAAAGTTTCTTGAAGAAGACGCTGCCCTTAGTCTTT
TTCACACTATACTCTCCTATTCGACAGTTACACAAATTAATCGAAGCGGAATAGAGATTCTTGGAGCTCA
ACGTCTCACTTCGGCTCTCTGTGATTTGATTTATGCATACACGAAGACCATGGATGATATGGTTGCCAGC
AAGACATTGACCCATTTGTGCAAGAAACTAGCCGGTTTATTCGATCCTCTGGTGGTCCTTCCGTTTATCA
GCAAGCTCGCCAAGAGCCGGCGTCTTCGTCACTATCTTCAGCCTTTGTTCCTTGGTCACTGTGAATATAC
ATCTGATACGTGGGGCGTCTCTCCGGAAGGTGCTGAAATATACAATCAAATTGCACGTGGCAACTTCACA
ACACAAACTTTGATAGAAATAGTACAGACATTTCTGGAGAAAGAAGTGAAAGAAGTTATCATCAGTTCGA
CTACCGATCCAATCAAACTTGTACAATATCTGATATCGTGTTCCAACCCGGACAACACTGAAATTGTTCA
AGCACTGGCCTTCCTTCTCTACTCGAATACTAAACTATTACCAGCTGGAAGTGGTGGGACAATTGACATG
GATGTTCAGGCGGCTGATACGATTACAACTGCCCGGCTCGGTGATACAAAGTTCACTCAACCTGTGAAGG
ATGCATTGCTTGATTCTGGAAGAGAGGCTCTGCTCAGGCGAATGGAGATTTACGGAGTATCGCTGTTGTC
TTCTGTTGAAAATTTTGTCACCGAATTGAAACAGGCACCAATTCAGAAAAAAATGGTGACTAACAATTCA
GTTGCAAATGCCATTTTATACATGCTTCAGTACAATTTTGACATGTCTCGAGATATTGAAAATGGAAGAC
AGGATAATTCGCCGTTTTGGGGTGGTAGCAATTTTGTAATTGGCATCACACGATTCGTAGAGGAACAGCA
AGCGGCTGTGCGAGATATGGAAGGATTCTCGGATTGGTATCCTGATATCAATTGGGTCGAAGTTATCAAA
GAGTTTGATTCTGAAGAATTTGCAATCTGTCGTCAAACCATTATCATGTTTGCTGATATCTTTCCGATAA
TGTTTCAGCCGCAGAATTTCCCAGTTTCATTTTTCCTCACACCATGGAGATATTATGATCATCAACTTCG
CTTATTCGAGTTTATGATCGAGTATGCCGATACCAGCCTTTCAAAACACATGCGCCAACATGTTATATAT
TGTCTCACTTCCATGCACGCTGCAGATAGCTCACAACTTGCGAAAATTCTTGATGTGGCTCACGACATAA
AGCCAACTGGACTATCCGAGTTGCTCAACCAAGCGCCGAAACATCTTGCGTTCATGGTTGATCTCGCATG
TCTAGCTTCCAAACGAGACTACTTGAACCTGGAGAAATGGATTGAAGATAAAGAGAAAGCCCATGGTGAA
GCTATGACTGTCGCTGTCCTGCAGTTTATTCAAAAGAAATATCAACATGCTCAATTGGTAGCCACTATTG
CTCCAAAAACACAAGCAACGACGCCAGGTGCACCGTCTGAACCGCTCCAAGTTCTTATACCGTTCGTGAG
CAAACGAGCGAGGAAACCGTTGCGACAGCAGTTTCCACTTGTGTTCCAGGTAATGAAAGAGAACTCGGGT
AGAAGTTCGTCAGTATCTTCTGGCGGACACGTACAACAGAGTAGTGGTTCACAACCACAACAGCAGCAGT
TTGGCGGCGGCTCCGGACTTCCACCATCCGGTGTCGTTCCTGTTCAGCAACAACCACAACAACCACCTTC
TCTACAGCAACAACATTCCCAACAAAGTCTTCCTACTCCACCAACAACGTCACAACAGCAGATTCATGTC
CAACAGTCTGTTCCTGGGCCAATTCAGCGACCGGCTCAGTTTGCACCACAGCCAATGTTCCCACCGCAGG
CTCAGGCACAACATCAGCATCAGCACATGATGGGTCAACCGCCACCATCATCACAAAATGCTCAGCCTGG
AATGAATCTCTTGATGAATATGAGTCCTTTTGCATCTGGTAACAACAGGGATTTGCTCAAAGTTGTTCAA
CCTGCACCACCTCCTCCATCATCAATGTCTCCGTCGACACAAATGATGAGATCTTTGATTCCACCACTTA
CTCAACGGCAGAATTCAAACTCTGGCTGGCATGCTGCTCCGGCACCACAAAGACCATCCGGACCACCAAC
GCCACAACAGCAAATGGATTTTCGCGGTCAGATTCAAGAGTTTGCACCGCAGGGACCTCATCAATTGCAA
CGAAGCGGAAGTGTCACCGGCAGATCTATGGGAATTGTTGGACAGAAAACTTCATCGAATTTTTCAGTGG
GAGCCCCTATTCCTGGAAGCGCAGCAGCCACCGCTGCTGCTGCAGCAAACGTTCAGCAACCAATGAATGA
GGACTTCCAGTCAATGACATTTGCGGAAGATATTCAAGAAGAAGCCAATTCGTATTTCGAGAAGATCTAC
AGTGTAAATAATGCGATGTCAGTGGAAAATTTGATCGACCTGTTGAAGCGATTCCGAGTATCAAATGATC
GTCGAGAGCGTCTCGTTCTTGCATGCGTTGTTAAGAATTTATTCGAGGAGTACAGGTTTTTCCATGAGTA
TCCTGAAAGGGAGCTCCGAACAACAGCTGCTGTTTATGGAGGAATCATTCGCGAGGATATTATTTCTAAT
GTTCAATTTGCCACTGCCGTTCGGAAGGTCATTGAAAGTCTAAGCGCCGACCCGAATACTATGCTCTGGA
CATTTGGAATCGTAGCTCTTCAACACTGTCGAAGCAAACTTTGTGCTTATCCAAAGGTGTGCCAAATGAT
CGTGAGTAGCGAAAACTTTGCACGGTTCCCACAGCTATTGAAGGACTATGTCATCGCTGGTGTCAAAGGA
GAACTTCCTCCAGAAGGTGGCCGTCACACTCCTGTTGGATCTGCTCAAGCCGGATCTGCTTCTTCAACAC
CAACACCAGCGGCTGCTCCAACCAACTGGGGAGCTGTCGCGCGTGCGGCATCGGTTGATCCCAAAAATTC
CCTTCCCGCTAACCGAACAGGCAATGTCCTATCATATACAAATGTTGATACTTTGGTAATGGCAACGAAC
AAAGATGGAGCAGAGATTGCACAACCAGCTGAAGCTATCGTCGATAAGATCTCTTTTCTGTTCAACAATT
TGTCGCAGTCGAACTTGATTCAGAAGAAAGACGAAGTTGTGGAAATGATTTCCGATCATGGAGATGCCTT
CACCCTGTGGCTTGCACAGTATATTGTGATGAAGCGAGTGTCAATTGAACAAAATTTTCAACCACTGTAT
AATCAGTTTGTCAATGCCATCGAAAATCCCTATCTCGACCAGTGCATTAAACGTGAAACTTTCCGAAATA
TCCGAATTCTCTTACGAACAGACAAAAGGACGACCGTTGCATCAAATTACAGTGATCGACAACTGCTGAA
GAATCTTGGAAGTTGGCTTGGAGCTATCACAATTGCAAGAAATAAACCTATTCTGCTCAACGATCTAGAT
TTGAAGAGCTTGCTTCTTGAAGCGTACTACAAGGGACAAGCTGAGCTACTATATGTAGTTCCATTCATTT
CCAAAATTTTGACCGCATGTTCGAAAACTTCATTGTTCACGCCTACATGTGCTTGGATTCGGAGTATTTT
AAAAGTCCTGGCTGAGCTGCACAATGAACCGGATCTGAAAATCAATTTGAAGTTTGAAATTGAAGTGTTG
TGCAAAGAGTTGAATGTGGATCTCAATCAGTTGCAAATGGATGGAATTCTCAAGGATACGGAGAAGCTAG
TTCGAGTTCCACAACAATTATGTGATGTTAAACTTCTTACTCGTCCCGAAGCAGCAAGCCCAGTACAATC
TAAGATTCACATGTCTGGCTCGGCTGAACAACTCTCTGGAATGTCACCAGCGATTCCAGATCAGGTGAAG
CCCGCCACACCACAACCAACAGAAGCCGAGCTTCAAAGTGGCACTGGAGGTGGTGGTTCCCAAGGAGCCG
AAGCTCAAGTTGTTCCAAATGTTACTCACTTTGCCTACCATGATATCAATGTTCTCACCTATGACGGTCT
CATTCCACATGTCAAGATTGTTTCACATCTTCCTTTGTTCCAATTGCATCCACATGCTAAACATCTTGTA
CGACCAGCCATGATTCATGCTATCAAAGAGTTAATAGGACCCGTCACGGAGAGAGCGTTGAAAATTGCAA
TGACTGTCACAGAATCATTGGTTCGAAAGGATTTCGCTTTGGACCCAGAAGAACAAAATTTGAGAGCTGC
ATCATTCCATATGATGCGTGCGATGACCGCTGGAATGGCTATGATCACCTGCCGTGATCCACTTGCGAGC
TCAATGCACTCAAATTTGGCCAACGCCTTCTCTTCTTCACTTCGCTCGACAGCTGCTAATCCAGAAATGA
AACAAATGATTGAAGATGCTGCAGCTACAATCACACAGGATAACGTTGAATTGTCCACTAATTTCATTGT
GAAGACGGCTTGTGAGAAAGCAACTCAGGATATCGAGAAGCGCCTCGAGGCTGATTATCAGAAGAGAATC
GCTGCAAAGGCCGAAATGTCATTTTATCGGGATGAAATCGCTGCAGCTATTCATGCCCAACTCCCAAAAG
CCATTGCGACTGTACCAGGTCCAACGGACAAGGCTCTGATGGGTATTTACGATCAGTTCAGTAGCCGAAT
CTGCGGGTTCAAAGCGAATTCTGGTGAAGATCCAGTTAGCGCTGAGCCAGGAAGTGGCGCAATCACTCCA
GTTCAAACACAGAGCAAGGAAATGGAACTTGTGTGCCAACAATTGCAAGTTATCATCAAAGAAGTTGACC
AAACCACTCAAGCTCAACCTCATCTGAGTAATTCTGCATTCCAAACAGTATGCTTGATGCGGGAGTTGAT
GCAAAATGTTATTAGCACCAAGGACGCTAATCATCTCATGATTCTCGTCACTCGCAGCACAGAGCATTTA
CTCCATGCTTATCGACTCGAAGGAACGCCACCAAAGAATTTGCTTGATGTCGAATGGGCTCGCAGACTCC
GTGATCTGTTTATAGGACTAATGCGTCTTCTTCAAAACTATTTCCCATTGGTTGAATTGTCTCGACGTAT
TACAACAGCGATCATGCAAATACGCTCGGATTACAAATGGAACATGGAGGGAATCGAGATACTGTTCAAG
CAAAACCTTCTTCAATCTGTCCTTTGGGATCAACATTTAGCCGGAAGCATGGATAACGGAGGAAATATGG
AAGCTGTTTTATTTGCACAGAAGTTTGTTCGAAGCATTGGGGGTGGAGATATGAGTCGCATTCAATTCCT
GAAAGAAAGGTTCCCACTTACTTGTGAGCAACTCACAAAACTTCATCAATTGCAATCCGCTACTCGAACA
GAAGGAATGAATAATGCAATGAACAATGGAGCTGGAAATGCTGCCCATCATCATGCTGGACTACAACAAC
AACCCCCAGTTGCTCTTCCGATGGAAGCTGCGCCAATGCCACAAGCTTCCGCTGATGCAATGGCTCAAAG
AGGATATGACGACCAAGAAATGACTGCGAAAGTTGAGATTATTATGCGAGAATGGATTGGTCTGTGCTAT
TCTCCAACTGGACAAAGAAGTCCACAGGAGTCATTGGCTCAAATGATTCAACTGATGCACGAACATGGTG
TTCTTGCTACTGACGACAAGATCACTCAGTTCTTCCGTCTTTGTGTGGAAAATTGTGTCGATATCTCTGT
CAGAGTTATGAAATCGGAACAACTTGCAAATGGATTGCCAACAACCTTGATTCGTCACCGATGTTACTAC
ACTTTGGATGCGTTTGTCAAGTTGATGGCCTTGATGATCAGACATTCGGATAACGGACAATCGCAGAATA
AAATAAATTTGCTGAAAAAACTTCTCAACATCATCGTTGGAGTGCTTCATATGGATCACGAAGTTCGCAA
GCAAGATTTCAACGCTATGCCATACCACCGTATTCTGATCAGCCTGTTCAATGAGATTACTGGACCTGAT
CCATTGAAACTTCTTGAACCAATAGCTTGGAGCATTTTGGAGGCTTTCGGACAAACTTTCTTTGCTCTCC
AACCACGACGAATGCCTGGATTCGCTTTCGCTTGGCTCGATATTGTCGGACATAGAAACGTGATTGGACG
TCTTTTGGCAAACACTGGCATTGCTGAAACCGTCGATGCTGTGAAAACGGCAGCCACTTACACTCAATTG
ATCATTTCTCATTTGAAGTTCTTGGCTCCATTCCTTCGTAACATTCAATTGCCAAAATCGATTGCCATTC
TGTACAAGGGAACACTACGTGTTCTGCTGGTCATACTTCACGATTTCCCGGAGCTTCTTTGCGAATTCCA
CTATGTAATTTGCGATACGATTCCACCAAATTGTGTGCAACTTCGCAATTTGATATTATCAGCGTATCCA
CGTCAAATGCGCCTTCCGGACCCATTTGCATTGAACTTCAAACAAGTTGACACAATTCCAGAGATGGCAG
TGGAACCGAAGTCCAATTTAAACATGGCTACAATCATACCAGATAACATTCGAATTCCATTGGATGAATA
TCTTGCAAATCGTATATCTGTCGATTTCCTTCCAAACCTGCCGACTCTTTTGCAAACTCAGAATCAAGCC
GGTACCAAATACAACACTACTGTAATGAACGCTCTCGTTTTGTACGTCGGAATCAGAGCTATTGAGCACT
TGCACTTGAGACGTCAACGTATCTCAACGCTGAACATAGCTCATACATCGTATATGGACATTTTCCAGAA
TTTAGCAATTCAATTGGATACCGAAGGACGTTACCTTCTTTTCAACGGAATCGCCAATCAACTTCGTTAT
CCAAATGCTCATACACACTACTTCAGCTGTGTATTTTTGTATCTCTTCAAGAACTCTACAAATGACACAA
TTCAAGAGCAGATCACACGTATTCTGTTCGAGCGTCTTGTAGCTCTCCGACCTCATCCATGGGGACTTCT
TATAACGTTCATAGAGCTCATCAAGAATCCAACATACAACTTCTGGCGTTATGAGTTCACCAGTTGTGCA
CCAGAAATACAGAGATTGTTCCAAAATGTTGCCAACACTTGTGTCCCAGCCCAAGGATCTCAGCCACAAG
CACAACCAGATGGTGCCCCAGGACCTTTAGGAAACAATACCGGAGCTGCTAATCAACAGCAAAACCCAAA
CACCAACTGACCGCGGTCAGTTGGTGTTTGGGTTTTGCCCGCGGTTCGAAGGTAAGCCTATCCCTAACCC
TCTCCTCGGTCTCGATTCTACGCGTACCGGTCATCATCACCATCACCATTGAGTTTAAACCCGCTGATCA
GCCTCGACTGTGCCTTCTAAGGCCTGAGCTCGCTGATCAGCCTCGATCGAGGATCCAGACATGATAAGAT
ACATTGATGAGTTTGGACAAACCACAACTAGAATGCAGTGAAAAAAATGCTTTATTTGTGAAATTTGTGA
TGCTATTGCTTTATTTGTAACCATTATAAGCTGCAATAAACAAGTTAACAACAACAATTGCATTCATTTT
ATGTTTCAGGTTCAGGGGGAGGTGTGGGAGGTTTTTTAAAGCAAGTAAAACCTCTACAAATGTGGTATGG
CTGATTATGATCAGTCGACCGATGCCCTTGAGAGCCTTCAACCCAGTCAGCTCCTTCCGGTGGGCGCGGG
GCATGACTATCGTCGCCGCACTTATGACTGTCTTCTTTATCATGCAACTCGTAGGACAGGTGCCGGCAGC
GCTCTGGGTCATTTTCGGCGAGGACCGCTTTCGCTGGAGCGCGACGATGATCGGCCTGTCGCTTGCGGTA
TTCGGAATCTTGCACGCCCTCGCTCAAGCCTTCGTCACTGGTCCCGCCACCAAACGTTTCGGCGAGAAGC
AGGCCATTATCGCCGGCATGGCGGCCGACGCGCTGGGCTACGTCTTGCTGGCGTTCGCGACGCGAGGCTG
GATGGCCTTCCCCATTATGATTCTTCTCGCTTCCGGCGGCATCGGGATGCCCGCGTTGCAGGCCATGCTG
TCCAGGCAGGTAGATGACGACCATCAGGGACAGCTTCAAGGATCGCTCGCGGCTCTTACCAGCCAGCAAA
AGGCCAGGAACCGTAAAAAGGCCGCGTTGCTGGCGTTTTTCCATAGGCTCCGCCCCCCTGACGAGCATCA
CAAAAATCGACGCTCAAGTCAGAGGTGGCGAAACCCGACAGGACTATAAAGATACCAGGCGTTTCCCCCT
GGAAGCTCCCTCGTGCGCTCTCCTGTTCCGACCCTGCCGCTTACCGGATACCTGTCCGCCTTTCTCCCTT
CGGGAAGCGTGGCGCTTTCTCAATGCTCACGCTGTAGGTATCTCAGTTCGGTGTAGGTCGTTCGCTCCAA
GCTGGGCTGTGTGCACGAACCCCCCGTTCAGCCCGACCGCTGCGCCTTATCCGGTAACTATCGTCTTGAG
TCCAACCCGGTAAGACACGACTTATCGCCACTGGCAGCAGCCACTGGTAACAGGATTAGCAGAGCGAGGT
ATGTAGGCGGTGCTACAGAGTTCTTGAAGTGGTGGCCTAACTACGGCTACACTAGAAGGACAGTATTTGG
TATCTGCGCTCTGCTGAAGCCAGTTACCTTCGGAAAAAGAGTTGGTAGCTCTTGATCCGGCAAACAAACC
ACCGCTGGTAGCGGTGGTTTTTTTGTTTGCAAGCAGCAGATTACGCGCAGAAAAAAAGGATCTCAAGAAG
ATCCTTTGATCTTTTCTACGGGGTCTGACGCTCAGTGGAACGAAAACTCACGTTAAGGGATTTTGGTCAT
GAGATTATCAAAAAGGATCTTCACCTAGATCCTTTTAAATTAAAAATGAAGTTTTAAATCAATCTAAAGT
ATATATGAGTAAACTTGGTCTGACAGTTACCAATGCTTAATCAGTGAGGCACCTATCTCAGCGATCTGTC
TATTTCGTTCATCCATAGTTGCCTGACTCCCCGTCGTGTAGATAACTACGATACGGGAGGGCTTACCATC
TGGCCCCAGTGCTGCAATGATACCGCGAGACCCACGCTCACCGGCTCCAGATTTATCAGCAATAAACCAG
CCAGCCGGAAGGGCCGAGCGCAGAAGTGGTCCTGCAACTTTATCCGCCTCCATCCAGTCTATTAATTGTT
GCCGGGAAGCTAGAGTAAGTAGTTCGCCAGTTAATAGTTTGCGCAACGTTGTTGCCATTGCTGCAGGCAT
CGTGGTGTCACGCTCGTCGTTTGGTATGGCTTCATTCAGCTCCGGTTCCCAACGATCAAGGCGAGTTACA
TGATCCCCCATGTTGTGCAAAAAAGCGGTTAGCTCCTTCGGTCCTCCGATCGTTGTCAGAAGTAAGTTGG
CCGCAGTGTTATCACTCATGGTTATGGCAGCACTGCATAATTCTCTTACTGTCATGCCATCCGTAAGATG
CTTTTCTGTGACTGGTGAGTACTCAACCAAGTCATTCTGAGAATAGTGTATGCGGCGACCGAGTTGCTCT
TGCCCGGCGTCAACACGGGATAATACCGCGCCACATAGCAGAACTTTAAAAGTGCTCATCATTGGAAAAC
GTTCTTCGGGGCGAAAACTCTCAAGGATCTTACCGCTGTTGAGATCCAGTTCGATGTAACCCACTCGTGC
ACCCAACTGATCTTCAGCATCTTTTACTTTCACCAGCGTTTCTGGGTGAGCAAAAACAGGAAGGCAAAAT
GCCGCAAAAAAGGGAATAAGGGCGACACGGAAATGTTGAATACTCATACTCTTCCTTTTTCAATATTATT
GAAGCATTTATCAGGGTTATTGTCTCATGAGCGGATACATATTTGAATGTATTTAGAAAAATAAACAAAT
AGGGGTTCCGCGCACATTTCCCCGAAAAGTGCCACCTGACGTCTAAGAAACCATTATTATCATGACATTA
ACCTATAAAAATAGGCGTATCACGAGGCCCTTTCGT
Features (pLannotate 1.2.2; 10 found; start..end, strand, type, name):
     56..2568    +  promoter       Ac5 promoter: Drosophila melanogaster actin 5C promoter
   2588..2653    +  CDS            N (fragment): REGN_LAMBD - Experimental evidence at protein level: Swiss-Prot protein existence level 1. Plays a role as a transcriptional antitermination factor that allows the virus to initiate its lytic phase. Activates expression of the delayed viral early genes by modifying host RNA polymerase (RNAP) into a form that is resistant to termination signals. This antitermination function requires the host NusA protein which serves to stabilize the interaction between antitermination protein N and host RNA polymerase. From Escherichia phage lambda (Bacteriophage lambda).
   2678..2704    +  CDS            3xHA (fragment): three tandem HA epitope tags
  10341..10382   +  CDS            V5 tag: epitope tag from simian virus 5
  10482..10616   -  polyA_signal   SV40 poly(A) signal: SV40 polyadenylation signal
  10639..10723   -  CDS            large T antigen (fragment): large T antigen from SV40 (simian virus 40)
  10724..11194   +  CDS            TcR (fragment): tetracycline efflux protein; tet; confers resistance to tetracycline
  11238..11826   -  rep_origin     ori: high-copy-number ColE1/pMB1/pBR322/pUC origin of replication
  11997..12857   -  CDS            AmpR: β-lactamase; bla; confers resistance to ampicillin, carbenicillin, and related antibiotics
  12858..12962   -  promoter       AmpR promoter: bla
