[The description below was written by a language model from this plasmid's Addgene catalogue record and pLannotate feature annotations shown in this document.]
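Description:
pAc5.1B-lambdaN-HA-CeNot1_P is an insect-cell expression plasmid of about 13 kb that produces the Caenorhabditis elegans NOT1 protein (CeNot1), a subunit of the CCR4-NOT deadenylase complex, as an N-terminally tagged fusion. The catalogue lists the backbone as unknown, although the name and the annotated parts point to a pAc5.1-type vector. Expression is driven by the constitutive Drosophila melanogaster actin 5C (Ac5) promoter and terminated by an SV40 polyadenylation signal. In bacteria the plasmid is maintained through a ColE1/pUC-type origin and selected with ampicillin via the β-lactamase gene and its own promoter. The catalogue records it as low copy despite the origin annotation. Short fragments of a tetracycline resistance gene and of SV40 large T antigen are also detected; these appear to be non-functional backbone remnants.

Immediately downstream of the promoter lies a short fragment of the bacteriophage lambda N protein, followed by an HA epitope (annotated as a partial match to a 3xHA tag). A large unannotated stretch follows that presumably holds the CeNot1 coding sequence, which the depositor notes carries one non-silent change (A610T) relative to the reference. A V5 tag is annotated after this region, but the record does not say whether it is in frame or translated.

The lambda N peptide binds boxB RNA hairpins, so such fusions are typically used in tethering assays, where the protein is recruited to a boxB-containing reporter mRNA to test its effect on translation or mRNA stability. The HA tag allows detection and immunoprecipitation. The associated publication concerns interactions of the C. elegans GW182 protein AIN-1 with PAB-1 and deadenylase complex subunits. The record itself states only insect expression as the purpose, and the meaning of the "_P" suffix is not given.
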