Addgene plasmid #147239: pAc5.1B-lambdaN-HA-CeNot1_P
Purpose: Insect Expression of CeNot1
Depositing lab: Elisa Izaurralde. Depositing organization: Max Planck Institute for Developmental Biology. Publication: The Caenorhabditis elegans GW182 protein AIN-1 interacts with PAB-1 and subunits of the PAN2-PAN3 and CCR4-NOT deadenylase complexes. Kuzuoglu-Ozturk D, Huntzinger E, Schmidt S, Izaurralde E. Nucleic Acids Res. 2012 Jul;40(12):5651-65. doi: 10.1093/nar/gks218. Epub 2012 Mar 7. PubMed 22402495.
Backbone
  Vector backbone: Unknown
  Vector type: Insect Expression
Growth in bacteria
  Bacterial resistance: Ampicillin, 100 μg/mL
  Growth temperature: 37°C
  Growth strain: DH5alpha
  Copy number: Low Copy
Gene/Insert
  Gene/Insert name: CeNot1
  Species: C. elegans (nematode)
  Mutation: one non silent mutation A610T compared to the sequence given by NCBI: FO081266
  Cloning method: Unknown
Terms and licenses: Academic/Nonprofit Terms; Industry Terms: Not Available to Industry
Depositor comments: Plasmids from this collection were made available to the research community and donated after the lab closed. Please note that the sequence provided by the depositing laboratory may be theoretical/predicted or based on Sanger sequencing results. There may be discrepancies between sequencing results obtained by Addgene and the depositor sequence. If an Addgene verified sequence is not available, please contact before placing your order to request that our lab fully sequence the plasmid.
How to cite: pAc5.1B-lambdaN-HA-CeNot1_P was a gift from Elisa Izaurralde (Addgene plasmid # 147239 ; http://n2t.net/addgene:147239 ; RRID:Addgene_147239)
